Addgene plasmid #237618: PNLM-pcABE
Purpose: PNLM-pcABE generated by pre-trained Protein-Nucleic Acid constrained Language Model exhibits high efficiency, a condensed editing window, and a shortened size.
Depositing lab: Xiaohui Zhang. Depositing organization: Suzhou Institute of Systems Medicine. Publication: Protein-nucleic acid language model-assisted design of precise and compact adenine base editor. Ren J, Yao J, Cao Q, Li Y, Li Y, Zhang Z, Ge X, Wang S, Zhang Y, Wang X, Zhang X. Nat Commun. 2025 Dec 13;16(1):11207. doi: 10.1038/s41467-025-65311-z. PubMed 41390734.
Backbone
  Vector backbone: Custom
  Vector type: Mammalian Expression, CRISPR
Growth in bacteria
  Bacterial resistance: Ampicillin, 100 μg/mL
  Growth temperature: 37°C
  Growth strain: DH5alpha
  Copy number: High Copy
Gene/Insert
  Gene/Insert name: ecTadA(8e)-nSpCas9
  Species: H. sapiens (human)
  Insert size (bp): 457
  Mutation: deleted amino acids 2-8 and 147-152
  Promoter: pCMV
  Cloning method: Gibson Cloning
  Sequencing primers: 5′ pCMV-F; 3′ BGH-R
Terms and licenses: Academic/Nonprofit Terms; Industry Terms: Not Available to Industry
How to cite: PNLM-pcABE was a gift from Xiaohui Zhang (Addgene plasmid # 237618 ; http://n2t.net/addgene:237618 ; RRID:Addgene_237618)
