[The description below was written by a language model from this plasmid's Addgene catalogue record and pLannotate feature annotations shown in this document.]
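Description:
PNLM-pcABE is a mammalian expression plasmid of about 8.1 kb encoding a compact adenine base editor, built on a custom backbone. It is propagated in E. coli as a high-copy plasmid through a ColE1/pUC-type origin and selected with ampicillin via the β-lactamase gene and its own promoter. The feature table also picks up short backbone remnants (lac promoter/operator and CAP site, fragments of lacI, an SV40 promoter, a pBluescript MCS and the bom region) that appear to be cloning leftovers rather than functional parts. No mammalian selection marker or guide RNA expression cassette is annotated, so the sgRNA would presumably have to come from a separate construct.

The payload is a single open reading frame driven by the CMV enhancer and immediate-early promoter and terminated by the bovine growth hormone polyadenylation signal. A T7 promoter lies between the CMV promoter and the coding sequence. The reading frame begins with an E. coli TadA-derived adenosine deaminase of the TadA-8e type, recorded as carrying deletions of amino acids 2–8 and 147–152. The listed insert size of 457 bp corresponds roughly to this shortened deaminase segment rather than to the whole fusion. It is joined almost directly to Streptococcus pyogenes Cas9, annotated as an N-terminal portion carrying D10A and a C-terminal portion. This is consistent with the nickase (nSpCas9) named in the record. The catalogue lists the insert species as human, although the annotated coding parts are bacterial in origin.

According to the record, the truncated deaminase was designed with a pre-trained protein–nucleic acid constrained language model. The resulting editor is described as having high efficiency, a condensed editing window and a reduced size. It is intended for guide-directed A-to-G base editing in mammalian cells.
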