Features (pLannotate 1.2.2; 17 found; start..end, strand, type, name):
    575..679     -  promoter       AmpR promoter: bla
    750..794     -  misc_feature   bom (fragment): basis of mobility region from pBR322
   1025..1328    +  enhancer       CMV enhancer: human cytomegalovirus immediate early enhancer
   1329..1532    +  promoter       CMV promoter: human cytomegalovirus (CMV) immediate early promoter
   1574..1592    +  promoter       T7 promoter: promoter for bacteriophage T7 RNA polymerase
   1663..2115    +  CDS            tadA (fragment): TADA_ECOLI - Also known as yfhC. Experimental evidence at protein level: Swiss-Prot protein existence level 1. Catalyzes the deamination of adenosine to inosine at the wobble position 34 of tRNA(Arg2). Essential for cell viability. From Escherichia coli (strain K12).
   2122..3723    +  CDS            dCas9(N): N-terminal portion of catalytically inactive Streptococcus pyogenes dCas9 carrying the D10A mutation (Zetsche et al., 2015)
   3724..6218    +  CDS            Cas9(C) (fragment): C-terminal portion of Streptococcus pyogenes Cas9 (Zetsche et al., 2015)
   6340..6564    +  polyA_signal   bGH poly(A) signal: bovine growth hormone polyadenylation signal
   6568..6589    +  promoter       SV40 promoter (fragment): SV40 enhancer and early promoter
   6594..6610    +  misc_feature   MCS (fragment): pBluescript multiple cloning site
   6659..6675    -  protein_bind   lac operator: The lac repressor binds to the lac operator to inhibit transcription in E. coli. This inhibition can be relieved by adding lactose or isopropyl-β-D-thiogalactopyranoside (IPTG). lac repressor encoded by lacI
   6683..6713    -  promoter       lac promoter: promoter for the E. coli lac operon
   6728..6749    -  protein_bind   CAP binding site: CAP binding activates transcription in the presence of cAMP. E. coli catabolite activator protein
   6762..6854    -  CDS            lacI (fragment): lac repressor; lacI; The lac repressor binds to the lac operator to inhibit transcription in E. coli. This inhibition can be relieved by adding lactose or isopropyl-β-D-thiogalactopyranoside (IPTG).
   7037..7625    -  rep_origin     ori: high-copy-number ColE1/pMB1/pBR322/pUC origin of replication
   7796..574     -  CDS            AmpR (across the origin): β-lactamase; bla; confers resistance to ampicillin, carbenicillin, and related antibiotics
>Addgene plasmid #237618 | PNLM-pcABE | addgene full sequence | sequence record 495632 | Addgene NGS Result
ATAGTTTGCGCAACGTTGTTGCCATTGCTACAGGCATCGTGGTGTCACGCTCGTCGTTTGGTATGGCTTC
ATTCAGCTCCGGTTCCCAACGATCAAGGCGAGTTACATGATCCCCCATGTTGTGCAAAAAAGCGGTTAGC
TCCTTCGGTCCTCCGATCGTTGTCAGAAGTAAGTTGGCCGCAGTGTTATCACTCATGGTTATGGCAGCAC
TGCATAATTCTCTTACTGTCATGCCATCCGTAAGATGCTTTTCTGTGACTGGTGAGTACTCAACCAAGTC
ATTCTGAGAATAGTGTATGCGGCGACCGAGTTGCTCTTGCCCGGCGTCAATACGGGATAATACCGCGCCA
CATAGCAGAACTTTAAAAGTGCTCATCATTGGAAAACGTTCTTCGGGGCGAAAACTCTCAAGGATCTTAC
CGCTGTTGAGATCCAGTTCGATGTAACCCACTCGTGCACCCAACTGATCTTCAGCATCTTTTACTTTCAC
CAGCGTTTCTGGGTGAGCAAAAACAGGAAGGCAAAATGCCGCAAAAAAGGGAATAAGGGCGACACGGAAA
TGTTGAATACTCATACTCTTCCTTTTTCAATATTATTGAAGCATTTATCAGGGTTATTGTCTCATGAGCG
GATACATATTTGAATGTATTTAGAAAAATAAACAAATAGGGGTTCCGCGCACATTTCCCCGAAAAGTGCC
ACCTGACGTCGACGGATCGGGAGATCGATCTCCCGATCCCCTAGGGTCGACTCTCAGTACAATCTGCTCT
GATGCCGCATAGTTAAGCCAGTATCTGCTCCCTGCTTGTGTGTTGGAGGTCGCTGAGTAGTGCGCGAGCA
AAATTTAAGCTACAACAAGGCAAGGCTTGACCGACAATTGCATGAAGAATCTGCTTAGGGTTAGGCGTTT
TGCGCTGCTTCGCGATGTACGGGCCAGATATACGCGTTGACATTGATTATTGACTAGTTATTAATAGTAA
TCAATTACGGGGTCATTAGTTCATAGCCCATATATTGAGTTCCGCGTTACATAACTTACGGTAAATGGCC
CGCCTGGCTGACCGCCCAACGACCCCCGCCCATTGACGTCAATAATGACGTATGTTCCCATAGTAACGCC
AATAGGGACTTTCCATTGACGTCAATGGGTGGAGTATTTACGGTAAACTGCCCACTTGGCAGTACATCAA
GTGTATCATATGCCAAGTACGCCCCCTATTGACGTCAATGACGGTAAATGGCCCGCCTGGCATTATGCCC
AGTACATGACCTTATGGGACTTTCCTACTTGGCAGTACATCTACGTATTAGTCATCGCTATTACCATGGT
GATGCGGTTTTGGCAGTACATCAATGGGCGTGGATAGCGGTTTGACTCACGGGGATTTCCAAGTCTCCAC
CCCATTGACGTCAATGGGAGTTTGTTTTGGCACCAAAATCAACGGGACTTTCCAAAATGTCGTAACAACT
CCGCCCCATTGACGCAAATGGGCGGTAGGCGTGTACGGTGGGAGGTCTATATAAGCAGAGCTGGTTTAGT
GAACCGTCAGATCCGCTAGAGATCCGCGGCCGCTAATACGACTCACTATAGGGAGAGCCGCCACCATGAA
ACGGACAGCCGACGGAAGCGAGTTCGAGTCACCAAAGAAGAAGCGGAAAGTCGAGTACTGGATGAGACAT
GCCCTGACCCTGGCCAAGAGGGCACGGGATGAGAGGGAGGTGCCTGTGGGAGCCGTGCTGGTGCTGAACA
ATAGAGTGATCGGCGAGGGCTGGAACAGAGCCATCGGCCTGCACGACCCAACAGCCCATGCCGAAATTAT
GGCCCTGAGACAGGGCGGCCTGGTCATGCAGAACTACAGACTGATTGACGCCACCCTGTACGTGACATTC
GAGCCTTGCGTGATGTGCGCCGGCGCCATGATCCACTCTAGGATCGGCCGCGTGGTGTTTGGCGTGAGGA
ACTCAAAAAGAGGCGCCGCAGGCTCCCTGATGAACGTGCTGAACTACCCCGGCATGAATCACCGCGTCGA
AATTACCGAGGGAATCCTGGCAGATGAATGTGCCGCCCTGCTGTGCAGACAGGTGTTCAATGCTCAGAAG
AAGGCCCAGAGCTCCATCAACGACAAGAAGTACAGCATCGGCCTGGCCATCGGCACCAACTCTGTGGGCT
GGGCCGTGATCACCGACGAGTACAAGGTGCCCAGCAAGAAATTCAAGGTGCTGGGCAACACCGACCGGCA
CAGCATCAAGAAGAACCTGATCGGAGCCCTGCTGTTCGACAGCGGCGAAACAGCCGAGGCCACCCGGCTG
AAGAGAACCGCCAGAAGAAGATACACCAGACGGAAGAACCGGATCTGCTATCTGCAAGAGATCTTCAGCA
ACGAGATGGCCAAGGTGGACGACAGCTTCTTCCACAGACTGGAAGAGTCCTTCCTGGTGGAAGAGGATAA
GAAGCACGAGCGGCACCCCATCTTCGGCAACATCGTGGACGAGGTGGCCTACCACGAGAAGTACCCCACC
ATCTACCACCTGAGAAAGAAACTGGTGGACAGCACCGACAAGGCCGACCTGCGGCTGATCTATCTGGCCC
TGGCCCACATGATCAAGTTCCGGGGCCACTTCCTGATCGAGGGCGACCTGAACCCCGACAACAGCGACGT
GGACAAGCTGTTCATCCAGCTGGTGCAGACCTACAACCAGCTGTTCGAGGAAAACCCCATCAACGCCAGC
GGCGTGGACGCCAAGGCCATCCTGTCTGCCAGACTGAGCAAGAGCAGACGGCTGGAAAATCTGATCGCCC
AGCTGCCCGGCGAGAAGAAGAATGGCCTGTTCGGAAACCTGATTGCCCTGAGCCTGGGCCTGACCCCCAA
CTTCAAGAGCAACTTCGACCTGGCCGAGGATGCCAAACTGCAGCTGAGCAAGGACACCTACGACGACGAC
CTGGACAACCTGCTGGCCCAGATCGGCGACCAGTACGCCGACCTGTTTCTGGCCGCCAAGAACCTGTCCG
ACGCCATCCTGCTGAGCGACATCCTGAGAGTGAACACCGAGATCACCAAGGCCCCCCTGAGCGCCTCTAT
GATCAAGAGATACGACGAGCACCACCAGGACCTGACCCTGCTGAAAGCTCTCGTGCGGCAGCAGCTGCCT
GAGAAGTACAAAGAGATTTTCTTCGACCAGAGCAAGAACGGCTACGCCGGCTACATTGACGGCGGAGCCA
GCCAGGAAGAGTTCTACAAGTTCATCAAGCCCATCCTGGAAAAGATGGACGGCACCGAGGAACTGCTCGT
GAAGCTGAACAGAGAGGACCTGCTGCGGAAGCAGCGGACCTTCGACAACGGCAGCATCCCCCACCAGATC
CACCTGGGAGAGCTGCACGCCATTCTGCGGCGGCAGGAAGATTTTTACCCATTCCTGAAGGACAACCGGG
AAAAGATCGAGAAGATCCTGACCTTCCGCATCCCCTACTACGTGGGCCCTCTGGCCAGGGGAAACAGCAG
ATTCGCCTGGATGACCAGAAAGAGCGAGGAAACCATCACCCCCTGGAACTTCGAGGAAGTGGTGGACAAG
GGCGCTTCCGCCCAGAGCTTCATCGAGCGGATGACCAACTTCGATAAGAACCTGCCCAACGAGAAGGTGC
TGCCCAAGCACAGCCTGCTGTACGAGTACTTCACCGTGTATAACGAGCTGACCAAAGTGAAATACGTGAC
CGAGGGAATGAGAAAGCCCGCCTTCCTGAGCGGCGAGCAGAAAAAGGCCATCGTGGACCTGCTGTTCAAG
ACCAACCGGAAAGTGACCGTGAAGCAGCTGAAAGAGGACTACTTCAAGAAAATCGAGTGCTTCGACTCCG
TGGAAATCTCCGGCGTGGAAGATCGGTTCAACGCCTCCCTGGGCACATACCACGATCTGCTGAAAATTAT
CAAGGACAAGGACTTCCTGGACAATGAGGAAAACGAGGACATTCTGGAAGATATCGTGCTGACCCTGACA
CTGTTTGAGGACAGAGAGATGATCGAGGAACGGCTGAAAACCTATGCCCACCTGTTCGACGACAAAGTGA
TGAAGCAGCTGAAGCGGCGGAGATACACCGGCTGGGGCAGGCTGAGCCGGAAGCTGATCAACGGCATCCG
GGACAAGCAGTCCGGCAAGACAATCCTGGATTTCCTGAAGTCCGACGGCTTCGCCAACAGAAACTTCATG
CAGCTGATCCACGACGACAGCCTGACCTTTAAAGAGGACATCCAGAAAGCCCAGGTGTCCGGCCAGGGCG
ATAGCCTGCACGAGCACATTGCCAATCTGGCCGGCAGCCCCGCCATTAAGAAGGGCATCCTGCAGACAGT
GAAGGTGGTGGACGAGCTCGTGAAAGTGATGGGCCGGCACAAGCCCGAGAACATCGTGATCGAAATGGCC
AGAGAGAACCAGACCACCCAGAAGGGACAGAAGAACAGCCGCGAGAGAATGAAGCGGATCGAAGAGGGCA
TCAAAGAGCTGGGCAGCCAGATCCTGAAAGAACACCCCGTGGAAAACACCCAGCTGCAGAACGAGAAGCT
GTACCTGTACTACCTGCAGAATGGGCGGGATATGTACGTGGACCAGGAACTGGACATCAACCGGCTGTCC
GACTACGATGTGGACCATATCGTGCCTCAGAGCTTTCTGAAGGACGACTCCATCGACAACAAGGTGCTGA
CCAGAAGCGACAAGAACCGGGGCAAGAGCGACAACGTGCCCTCCGAAGAGGTCGTGAAGAAGATGAAGAA
CTACTGGCGGCAGCTGCTGAACGCCAAGCTGATTACCCAGAGAAAGTTCGACAATCTGACCAAGGCCGAG
AGAGGCGGCCTGAGCGAACTGGATAAGGCCGGCTTCATCAAGAGACAGCTGGTGGAAACCCGGCAGATCA
CAAAGCACGTGGCACAGATCCTGGACTCCCGGATGAACACTAAGTACGACGAGAATGACAAGCTGATCCG
GGAAGTGAAAGTGATCACCCTGAAGTCCAAGCTGGTGTCCGATTTCCGGAAGGATTTCCAGTTTTACAAA
GTGCGCGAGATCAACAACTACCACCACGCCCACGACGCCTACCTGAACGCCGTCGTGGGAACCGCCCTGA
TCAAAAAGTACCCTAAGCTGGAAAGCGAGTTCGTGTACGGCGACTACAAGGTGTACGACGTGCGGAAGAT
GATCGCCAAGAGCGAGCAGGAAATCGGCAAGGCTACCGCCAAGTACTTCTTCTACAGCAACATCATGAAC
TTTTTCAAGACCGAGATTACCCTGGCCAACGGCGAGATCCGGAAGCGGCCTCTGATCGAGACAAACGGCG
AAACCGGGGAGATCGTGTGGGATAAGGGCCGGGATTTTGCCACCGTGCGGAAAGTGCTGAGCATGCCCCA
AGTGAATATCGTGAAAAAGACCGAGGTGCAGACAGGCGGCTTCAGCAAAGAGTCTATCCTGCCCAAGAGG
AACAGCGATAAGCTGATCGCCAGAAAGAAGGACTGGGACCCTAAGAAGTACGGCGGCTTCGACAGCCCCA
CCGTGGCCTATTCTGTGCTGGTGGTGGCCAAAGTGGAAAAGGGCAAGTCCAAGAAACTGAAGAGTGTGAA
AGAGCTGCTGGGGATCACCATCATGGAAAGAAGCAGCTTCGAGAAGAATCCCATCGACTTTCTGGAAGCC
AAGGGCTACAAAGAAGTGAAAAAGGACCTGATCATCAAGCTGCCTAAGTACTCCCTGTTCGAGCTGGAAA
ACGGCCGGAAGAGAATGCTGGCCTCTGCCGGCGAACTGCAGAAGGGAAACGAACTGGCCCTGCCCTCCAA
ATATGTGAACTTCCTGTACCTGGCCAGCCACTATGAGAAGCTGAAGGGCTCCCCCGAGGATAATGAGCAG
AAACAGCTGTTTGTGGAACAGCACAAGCACTACCTGGACGAGATCATCGAGCAGATCAGCGAGTTCTCCA
AGAGAGTGATCCTGGCCGACGCTAATCTGGACAAAGTGCTGTCCGCCTACAACAAGCACCGGGATAAGCC
CATCAGAGAGCAGGCCGAGAATATCATCCACCTGTTTACCCTGACCAATCTGGGAGCCCCTGCCGCCTTC
AAGTACTTTGACACCACCATCGACCGGAAGAGGTACACCAGCACCAAAGAGGTGCTGGACGCCACCCTGA
TCCACCAGAGCATCACCGGCCTGTACGAGACACGGATCGACCTGTCTCAGCTGGGAGGTGACTCTGGCGG
CTCAAAAAGAACCGCCGACGGCAGCGAATTCGAGCCCAAGAAGAAGAGGAAAGTCTAACCGGTCATCATC
ACCATCACCATTGAGTTTAAACCCGCTGATCAGCCTCGACTGTGCCTTCTAGTTGCCAGCCATCTGTTGT
TTGCCCCTCCCCCGTGCCTTCCTTGACCCTGGAAGGTGCCACTCCCACTGTCCTTTCCTAATAAAATGAG
GAAATTGCATCGCATTGTCTGAGTAGGTGTCATTCTATTCTGGGGGGTGGGGTGGGGCAGGACAGCAAGG
GGGAGGATTGGGAAGACAATAGCAGGCATGCTGGGGATGCGGTGGGCTCTATGGCTTCTGAGGCGGAAAG
AACCAGCTGGGGCTCGATACCGTCGACCTCTAGCTAGAGCTTGGCGTAATCATGGTCATAGCTGTTTCCT
GTGTGAAATTGTTATCCGCTCACAATTCCACACAACATACGAGCCGGAAGCATAAAGTGTAAAGCCTAGG
GTGCCTAATGAGTGAGCTAACTCACATTAATTGCGTTGCGCTCACTGCCCGCTTTCCAGTCGGGAAACCT
GTCGTGCCAGCTGCATTAATGAATCGGCCAACGCGCGGGGAGAGGCGGTTTGCGTATTGGGCGCTCTTCC
GCTTCCTCGCTCACTGACTCGCTGCGCTCGGTCGTTCGGCTGCGGCGAGCGGTATCAGCTCACTCAAAGG
CGGTAATACGGTTATCCACAGAATCAGGGGATAACGCAGGAAAGAACATGTGAGCAAAAGGCCAGCAAAA
GGCCAGGAACCGTAAAAAGGCCGCGTTGCTGGCGTTTTTCCATAGGCTCCGCCCCCCTGACGAGCATCAC
AAAAATCGACGCTCAAGTCAGAGGTGGCGAAACCCGACAGGACTATAAAGATACCAGGCGTTTCCCCCTG
GAAGCTCCCTCGTGCGCTCTCCTGTTCCGACCCTGCCGCTTACCGGATACCTGTCCGCCTTTCTCCCTTC
GGGAAGCGTGGCGCTTTCTCATAGCTCACGCTGTAGGTATCTCAGTTCGGTGTAGGTCGTTCGCTCCAAG
CTGGGCTGTGTGCACGAACCCCCCGTTCAGCCCGACCGCTGCGCCTTATCCGGTAACTATCGTCTTGAGT
CCAACCCGGTAAGACACGACTTATCGCCACTGGCAGCAGCCACTGGTAACAGGATTAGCAGAGCGAGGTA
TGTAGGCGGTGCTACAGAGTTCTTGAAGTGGTGGCCTAACTACGGCTACACTAGAAGAACAGTATTTGGT
ATCTGCGCTCTGCTGAAGCCAGTTACCTTCGGAAAAAGAGTTGGTAGCTCTTGATCCGGCAAACAAACCA
CCGCTGGTAGCGGTGGTTTTTTTGTTTGCAAGCAGCAGATTACGCGCAGAAAAAAAGGATCTCAAGAAGA
TCCTTTGATCTTTTCTACGGGGTCTGACACTCAGTGGAACGAAAACTCACGTTAAGGGATTTTGGTCATG
AGATTATCAAAAAGGATCTTCACCTAGATCCTTTTAAATTAAAAATGAAGTTTTAAATCAATCTAAAGTA
TATATGAGTAAACTTGGTCTGACAGTTACCAATGCTTAATCAGTGAGGCACCTATCTCAGCGATCTGTCT
ATTTCGTTCATCCATAGTTGCCTGACTCCCCGTCGTGTAGATAACTACGATACGGGAGGGCTTACCATCT
GGCCCCAGTGCTGCAATGATACCGCGAGACCCACGCTCACCGGCTCCAGATTTATCAGCAATAAACCAGC
CAGCCGGAAGGGCCGAGCGCAGAAGTGGTCCTGCAACTTTATCCGCCTCCATCCAGTCTATTAATTGTTG
CCGGGAAGCTAGAGTAAGTAGTTCGCCAGTTA
